Addgene plasmid #76263: MAP4K4 gRNA (BRDN0001148610)
Purpose: 3rd generation lentiviral gRNA plasmid targeting human MAP4K4
Depositing lab: John Doench & David Root. Depositing organization: Broad Institute. Publication: Optimized sgRNA design to maximize activity and minimize off-target effects of CRISPR-Cas9. Doench JG, Fusi N, Sullender M, Hegde M, Vaimberg EW, Donovan KF, Smith I, Tothova Z, Wilen C, Orchard R, Virgin HW, Listgarten J, Root DE. Nat Biotechnol. 2016 Jan 18. doi: 10.1038/nbt.3437. PubMed 26780180.
Backbone
  Vector backbone: lentiGuide-Puro
  Backbone manufacturer: Zhang Lab (Addgene plasmid # 52963)
  Vector type: Mammalian Expression, Lentiviral, CRISPR
  Selectable markers: Puromycin
Growth in bacteria
  Bacterial resistance: Ampicillin, 100 μg/mL
  Growth temperature: 37°C
  Growth strain: DH5alpha
  Copy number: High Copy
Gene/Insert
  Gene/Insert name: MAP4K4 (alt names: MAP4K4; NM_001242559.1)
  gRNA/shRNA sequence: ACGGCCACCTCACAAAGTAA
  Species: H. sapiens (human)
  Entrez Gene: MAP4K4 (a.k.a. FLH21957, HEL-S-31, HGK, MEKKK4, NIK)
  Promoter: hU6
  Cloning method: Unknown
  Sequencing primers: 5′ U6-F; 3′ pS2-R
Terms and licenses: Academic/Nonprofit Terms; Industry Terms: Not Available to Industry
Depositor comments: The gRNA was designed to target the following Genbank reference sequence(s): NM_001242559.1,NM_001242560.1,NM_004834.4,NM_145686.3,NM_145687.3. Note that this plasmid does NOT contain Cas9. It should be used in conjunction with lentiCas9-Blast (Addgene #52962) or otherwise with cell lines already expressing Cas9. Browse the full kinome gRNA library at http://www.addgene.org/pooled-library/broadgpp-human-kinome/ or visit http://www.broadinstitute.org/rnai/public/ for detailed protocols and information.
How to cite: MAP4K4 gRNA (BRDN0001148610) was a gift from John Doench & David Root (Addgene plasmid # 76263 ; http://n2t.net/addgene:76263 ; RRID:Addgene_76263)
