[The description below was written by a language model from this plasmid's Addgene catalogue record and pLannotate feature annotations shown in this document.]
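Description:
MAP4K4 gRNA (BRDN0001148610) is a third-generation lentiviral guide RNA plasmid built on the lentiGuide-Puro backbone and designed to target human MAP4K4, a MAP kinase kinase kinase kinase also known as HGK or NIK. It is maintained in E. coli as a high-copy plasmid through a ColE1/pUC-type origin and selected with ampicillin via the β-lactamase gene. An f1 origin, an SV40 origin and residual lac and phage promoter elements from the cloning backbone are also annotated.

The lentiviral transfer cassette begins with an RSV promoter fused to a truncated HIV-1 5' LTR, which drives Tat-independent production of the viral genomic RNA in packaging cells. This is followed by the Ψ packaging signal with a partial gag sequence, the Rev response element for nuclear export, and a cPPT/CTS. The cassette ends in a U3-deleted, self-inactivating 3' LTR followed by an SV40 polyadenylation signal.

Two expression units sit within the provirus. A human U6 RNA polymerase III promoter transcribes the MAP4K4-specific spacer joined to the Streptococcus pyogenes Cas9 guide scaffold. An EF-1α core promoter with its intron A drives puromycin N-acetyltransferase for selection of transduced mammalian cells, and a WPRE enhances transcript expression.

The guide was designed against several MAP4K4 reference transcripts and belongs to a human kinome gRNA collection. The plasmid carries no Cas9, so it is intended for use with a separate Cas9 lentivector or in cells already expressing Cas9, typically for knockout of MAP4K4.
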