Features (pLannotate 1.2.2; 29 found; start..end, strand, type, name):
     14..80      +  CDS            small t antigen (fragment): SV40 (simian virus 40) small t antigen
    106..317     +  promoter       EF-1α core promoter: core promoter for human elongation factor EF-1α
    318..1256    +  intron         EF-1α intron A: intron upstream of the start codon of human EF-1α
   1278..1877    +  CDS            PuroR (fragment): puromycin N-acetyltransferase; pac from Streptomyces; confers resistance to puromycin
   1893..2481    +  misc_feature   WPRE: woodchuck hepatitis virus posttranscriptional regulatory element
   2532..2551    +  misc_feature   cPPT/CTS (fragment): central polypurine tract and central termination sequence of HIV-1
   2553..2786    +  LTR            3' LTR (ΔU3): self-inactivating 3' long terminal repeat (LTR) from HIV-1
   2864..2985    +  polyA_signal   SV40 poly(A) signal: SV40 polyadenylation signal
   3025..3160    +  rep_origin     SV40 ori: SV40 origin of replication
   3181..3199    -  promoter       T7 promoter: promoter for bacteriophage T7 RNA polymerase
   3207..3362    +  CDS            lacZα (fragment): LacZα fragment of β-galactosidase; lacZ fragment
   3367..3795    +  rep_origin     f1 ori (sequence partly withheld): f1 bacteriophage origin of replication; arrow indicates direction of (+) strand synthesis
   3848..3952    +  promoter       AmpR promoter: bla
   3953..4813    +  CDS            AmpR: β-lactamase; bla; confers resistance to ampicillin, carbenicillin, and related antibiotics
   4984..5572    +  rep_origin     ori: high-copy-number ColE1/pMB1/pBR322/pUC origin of replication
   5755..5847    +  CDS            lacI (fragment): lac repressor; lacI; The lac repressor binds to the lac operator to inhibit transcription in E. coli. This inhibition can be relieved by adding lactose or isopropyl-β-D-thiogalactopyranoside (IPTG).
   5860..5881    +  protein_bind   CAP binding site: CAP binding activates transcription in the presence of cAMP. E. coli catabolite activator protein
   5896..5926    +  promoter       lac promoter: promoter for the E. coli lac operon
   5934..5950    +  protein_bind   lac operator: The lac repressor binds to the lac operator to inhibit transcription in E. coli. This inhibition can be relieved by adding lactose or isopropyl-β-D-thiogalactopyranoside (IPTG). lac repressor encoded by lacI
   5995..6013    +  promoter       T3 promoter: promoter for bacteriophage T3 RNA polymerase
   6041..6267    +  promoter       RSV promoter: Rous sarcoma virus enhancer/promoter
   6268..6448    +  LTR            5' LTR (truncated): truncated 5' long terminal repeat (LTR) from HIV-1
   6495..6620    +  misc_feature   HIV-1 Ψ: packaging signal of human immunodeficiency virus type 1
   6604..6967    +  CDS            HIV-1 gag (fragment): gag protein from human immunodeficiency virus 1; gag
   7113..7346    +  misc_feature   RRE: The Rev response element (RRE) of HIV-1 allows for Rev-dependent mRNA export from the nucleus to the cytoplasm.
   7723..7749    +  CDS            Rev (fragment): human immunodeficiency virus 1 (HIV-1) Rev protein; rev; enhances nuclear export of unspliced and incompletely spliced viral mRNAs
   7753..7993    +  promoter       U6 promoter: RNA polymerase III promoter for human U6 snRNA
   8023..8098    +  misc_RNA       gRNA scaffold: guide RNA scaffold for the Streptococcus pyogenes CRISPR/Cas9 system
   8154..8271    +  misc_feature   cPPT/CTS: central polypurine tract and central termination sequence of HIV-1
>Addgene plasmid #76263 | MAP4K4 gRNA (BRDN0001148610) | addgene full sequence | sequence record 185502 | Addgene Assembled Sequence
CCCGGGTGCAAAGATGGATAAAGTTTTAAACAGAGAGGAATCTTTGCAGCTAATGGACCTTCTAGGTCTT
GAAAGGAGTGGGAATTGGCTCCGGTGCCCGTCAGTGGGCAGAGCGCACATCGCCCACAGTCCCCGAGAAG
TTGGGGGGAGGGGTCGGCAATTGATCCGGTGCCTAGAGAAGGTGGCGCGGGGTAAACTGGGAAAGTGATG
TCGTGTACTGGCTCCGCCTTTTTCCCGAGGGTGGGGGAGAACCGTATATAAGTGCAGTAGTCGCCGTGAA
CGTTCTTTTTCGCAACGGGTTTGCCGCCAGAACACAGGTAAGTGCCGTGTGTGGTTCCCGCGGGCCTGGC
CTCTTTACGGGTTATGGCCCTTGCGTGCCTTGAATTACTTCCACCTGGCTGCAGTACGTGATTCTTGATC
CCGAGCTTCGGGTTGGAAGTGGGTGGGAGAGTTCGAGGCCTTGCGCTTAAGGAGCCCCTTCGCCTCGTGC
TTGAGTTGAGGCCTGGCCTGGGCGCTGGGGCCGCCGCGTGCGAATCTGGTGGCACCTTCGCGCCTGTCTC
GCTGCTTTCGATAAGTCTCTAGCCATTTAAAATTTTTGATGACCTGCTGCGACGCTTTTTTTCTGGCAAG
ATAGTCTTGTAAATGCGGGCCAAGATCTGCACACTGGTATTTCGGTTTTTGGGGCCGCGGGCGGCGACGG
GGCCCGTGCGTCCCAGCGCACATGTTCGGCGAGGCGGGGCCTGCGAGCGCGGCCACCGAGAATCGGACGG
GGGTAGTCTCAAGCTGGCCGGCCTGCTCTGGTGCCTGGCCTCGCGCCGCCGTGTATCGCCCCGCCCTGGG
CGGCAAGGCTGGCCCGGTCGGCACCAGTTGCGTGAGCGGAAAGATGGCCGCTTCCCGGCCCTGCTGCAGG
GAGCTCAAAATGGAGGACGCGGCGCTCGGGAGAGCGGGCGGGTGAGTCACCCACACAAAGGAAAAGGGCC
TTTCCGTCCTCAGCCGTCGCTTCATGTGACTCCACGGAGTACCGGGCGCCGTCCAGGCACCTCGATTAGT
TCTCGAGCTTTTGGAGTACGTCGTCTTTAGGTTGGGGGGAGGGGTTTTATGCGATGGAGTTTCCCCACAC
TGAGTGGGTGGAGACTGAAGTTAGGCCAGCTTGGCACTTGATGTAATTCTCCTTGGAATTTGCCCTTTTT
GAGTTTGGATCTTGGTTCATTCTCAAGCCTCAGACAGTGGTTCAAAGTTTTTTTCTTCCATTTCAGGTGT
CGTGACGTACGGCCACCATGACCGAGTACAAGCCCACGGTGCGCCTCGCCACCCGCGACGACGTCCCCAG
GGCCGTACGCACCCTCGCCGCCGCGTTCGCCGACTACCCCGCCACGCGCCACACCGTCGATCCGGACCGC
CACATCGAGCGGGTCACCGAGCTGCAAGAACTCTTCCTCACGCGCGTCGGGCTCGACATCGGCAAGGTGT
GGGTCGCGGACGACGGCGCCGCCGTGGCGGTCTGGACCACGCCGGAGAGCGTCGAAGCGGGGGCGGTGTT
CGCCGAGATCGGCCCGCGCATGGCCGAGTTGAGCGGTTCCCGGCTGGCCGCGCAGCAACAGATGGAAGGC
CTCCTGGCGCCGCACCGGCCCAAGGAGCCCGCGTGGTTCCTGGCCACCGTCGGAGTCTCGCCCGACCACC
AGGGCAAGGGTCTGGGCAGCGCCGTCGTGCTCCCCGGAGTGGAGGCGGCCGAGCGCGCCGGGGTGCCCGC
CTTCCTGGAGACCTCCGCGCCCCGCAACCTCCCCTTCTACGAGCGGCTCGGCTTCACCGTCACCGCCGAC
GTCGAGGTGCCCGAAGGACCGCGCACCTGGTGCATGACCCGCAAGCCCGGTGCCTGAACGCGTTAAGTCG
ACAATCAACCTCTGGATTACAAAATTTGTGAAAGATTGACTGGTATTCTTAACTATGTTGCTCCTTTTAC
GCTATGTGGATACGCTGCTTTAATGCCTTTGTATCATGCTATTGCTTCCCGTATGGCTTTCATTTTCTCC
TCCTTGTATAAATCCTGGTTGCTGTCTCTTTATGAGGAGTTGTGGCCCGTTGTCAGGCAACGTGGCGTGG
TGTGCACTGTGTTTGCTGACGCAACCCCCACTGGTTGGGGCATTGCCACCACCTGTCAGCTCCTTTCCGG
GACTTTCGCTTTCCCCCTCCCTATTGCCACGGCGGAACTCATCGCCGCCTGCCTTGCCCGCTGCTGGACA
GGGGCTCGGCTGTTGGGCACTGACAATTCCGTGGTGTTGTCGGGGAAATCATCGTCCTTTCCTTGGCTGC
TCGCCTGTGTTGCCACCTGGATTCTGCGCGGGACGTCCTTCTGCTACGTCCCTTCGGCCCTCAATCCAGC
GGACCTTCCTTCCCGCGGCCTGCTGCCGGCTCTGCGGCCTCTTCCGCGTCTTCGCCTTCGCCCTCAGACG
AGTCGGATCTCCCTTTGGGCCGCCTCCCCGCGTCGACTTTAAGACCAATGACTTACAAGGCAGCTGTAGA
TCTTAGCCACTTTTTAAAAGAAAAGGGGGGACTGGAAGGGCTAATTCACTCCCAACGAAGACAAGATCTG
CTTTTTGCTTGTACTGGGTCTCTCTGGTTAGACCAGATCTGAGCCTGGGAGCTCTCTGGCTAACTAGGGA
ACCCACTGCTTAAGCCTCAATAAAGCTTGCCTTGAGTGCTTCAAGTAGTGTGTGCCCGTCTGTTGTGTGA
CTCTGGTAACTAGAGATCCCTCAGACCCTTTTAGTCAGTGTGGAAAATCTCTAGCAGTACGTATAGTAGT
TCATGTCATCTTATTATTCAGTATTTATAACTTGCAAAGAAATGAATATCAGAGAGTGAGAGGAACTTGT
TTATTGCAGCTTATAATGGTTACAAATAAAGCAATAGCATCACAAATTTCACAAATAAAGCATTTTTTTC
ACTGCATTCTAGTTGTGGTTTGTCCAAACTCATCAATGTATCTTATCATGTCTGGCTCTAGCTATCCCGC
CCCTAACTCCGCCCATCCCGCCCCTAACTCCGCCCAGTTCCGCCCATTCTCCGCCCCATGGCTGACTAAT
TTTTTTTATTTATGCAGAGGCCGAGGCCGCCTCGGCCTCTGAGCTATTCCAGAAGTAGTGAGGAGGCTTT
TTTGGAGGCCTAGGGACGTACCCAATTCGCCCTATAGTGAGTCGTATTACGCGCGCTCACTGGCCGTCGT
TTTACAACGTCGTGACTGGGAAAACCCTGGCGTTACCCAACTTAATCGCCTTGCAGCACATCCCCCTTTC
GCCAGCTGGCGTAATAGCGAAGAGGCCCGCACCGATCGCCCTTCCCAACAGTTGCGCAGCCTGAATGGCG
AATGGG
[124 nt withheld, positions 3367-3490]
C
[91 nt withheld, positions 3492-3582]
A
[49 nt withheld, positions 3584-3632]
CCTTTGACGTTGGAGTCCACGTTCTTT
[37 nt withheld, positions 3660-3696]
ACCCTATCTCGGTCTATTCTTTTGATTTATAAGGGATTTTGCCGATTTCGGCCTATTGGTTAAAAAATGA
GCTGATTTAACAAAAATTTAACGCGAATTTTAACAAAATATTAACGCTTACAATTTAGGTGGCACTTTTC
GGGGAAATGTGCGCGGAACCCCTATTTGTTTATTTTTCTAAATACATTCAAATATGTATCCGCTCATGAG
ACAATAACCCTGATAAATGCTTCAATAATATTGAAAAAGGAAGAGTATGAGTATTCAACATTTCCGTGTC
GCCCTTATTCCCTTTTTTGCGGCATTTTGCCTTCCTGTTTTTGCTCACCCAGAAACGCTGGTGAAAGTAA
AAGATGCTGAAGATCAGTTGGGTGCACGAGTGGGTTACATCGAACTGGATCTCAACAGCGGTAAGATCCT
TGAGAGTTTTCGCCCCGAAGAACGTTTTCCAATGATGAGCACTTTTAAAGTTCTGCTATGTGGCGCGGTA
TTATCCCGTATTGACGCCGGGCAAGAGCAACTCGGTCGCCGCATACACTATTCTCAGAATGACTTGGTTG
AGTACTCACCAGTCACAGAAAAGCATCTTACGGATGGCATGACAGTAAGAGAATTATGCAGTGCTGCCAT
AACCATGAGTGATAACACTGCGGCCAACTTACTTCTGACAACGATCGGAGGACCGAAGGAGCTAACCGCT
TTTTTGCACAACATGGGGGATCATGTAACTCGCCTTGATCGTTGGGAACCGGAGCTGAATGAAGCCATAC
CAAACGACGAGCGTGACACCACGATGCCTGTAGCAATGGCAACAACGTTGCGCAAACTATTAACTGGCGA
ACTACTTACTCTAGCTTCCCGGCAACAATTAATAGACTGGATGGAGGCGGATAAAGTTGCAGGACCACTT
CTGCGCTCGGCCCTTCCGGCTGGCTGGTTTATTGCTGATAAATCTGGAGCCGGTGAGCGTGGGTCTCGCG
GTATCATTGCAGCACTGGGGCCAGATGGTAAGCCCTCCCGTATCGTAGTTATCTACACGACGGGGAGTCA
GGCAACTATGGATGAACGAAATAGACAGATCGCTGAGATAGGTGCCTCACTGATTAAGCATTGGTAACTG
TCAGACCAAGTTTACTCATATATACTTTAGATTGATTTAAAACTTCATTTTTAATTTAAAAGGATCTAGG
TGAAGATCCTTTTTGATAATCTCATGACCAAAATCCCTTAACGTGAGTTTTCGTTCCACTGAGCGTCAGA
CCCCGTAGAAAAGATCAAAGGATCTTCTTGAGATCCTTTTTTTCTGCGCGTAATCTGCTGCTTGCAAACA
AAAAAACCACCGCTACCAGCGGTGGTTTGTTTGCCGGATCAAGAGCTACCAACTCTTTTTCCGAAGGTAA
CTGGCTTCAGCAGAGCGCAGATACCAAATACTGTTCTTCTAGTGTAGCCGTAGTTAGGCCACCACTTCAA
GAACTCTGTAGCACCGCCTACATACCTCGCTCTGCTAATCCTGTTACCAGTGGCTGCTGCCAGTGGCGAT
AAGTCGTGTCTTACCGGGTTGGACTCAAGACGATAGTTACCGGATAAGGCGCAGCGGTCGGGCTGAACGG
GGGGTTCGTGCACACAGCCCAGCTTGGAGCGAACGACCTACACCGAACTGAGATACCTACAGCGTGAGCT
ATGAGAAAGCGCCACGCTTCCCGAAGGGAGAAAGGCGGACAGGTATCCGGTAAGCGGCAGGGTCGGAACA
GGAGAGCGCACGAGGGAGCTTCCAGGGGGAAACGCCTGGTATCTTTATAGTCCTGTCGGGTTTCGCCACC
TCTGACTTGAGCGTCGATTTTTGTGATGCTCGTCAGGGGGGCGGAGCCTATGGAAAAACGCCAGCAACGC
GGCCTTTTTACGGTTCCTGGCCTTTTGCTGGCCTTTTGCTCACATGTTCTTTCCTGCGTTATCCCCTGAT
TCTGTGGATAACCGTATTACCGCCTTTGAGTGAGCTGATACCGCTCGCCGCAGCCGAACGACCGAGCGCA
GCGAGTCAGTGAGCGAGGAAGCGGAAGAGCGCCCAATACGCAAACCGCCTCTCCCCGCGCGTTGGCCGAT
TCATTAATGCAGCTGGCACGACAGGTTTCCCGACTGGAAAGCGGGCAGTGAGCGCAACGCAATTAATGTG
AGTTAGCTCACTCATTAGGCACCCCAGGCTTTACACTTTATGCTTCCGGCTCGTATGTTGTGTGGAATTG
TGAGCGGATAACAATTTCACACAGGAAACAGCTATGACCATGATTACGCCAAGCGCGCAATTAACCCTCA
CTAAAGGGAACAAAAGCTGGAGCTGCAAGCTTAATGTAGTCTTATGCAATACTCTTGTAGTCTTGCAACA
TGGTAACGATGAGTTAGCAACATGCCTTACAAGGAGAGAAAAAGCACCGTGCATGCCGATTGGTGGAAGT
AAGGTGGTACGATCGTGCCTTATTAGGAAGGCAACAGACGGGTCTGACATGGATTGGACGAACCACTGAA
TTGCCGCATTGCAGAGATATTGTATTTAAGTGCCTAGCTCGATACATAAACGGGTCTCTCTGGTTAGACC
AGATCTGAGCCTGGGAGCTCTCTGGCTAACTAGGGAACCCACTGCTTAAGCCTCAATAAAGCTTGCCTTG
AGTGCTTCAAGTAGTGTGTGCCCGTCTGTTGTGTGACTCTGGTAACTAGAGATCCCTCAGACCCTTTTAG
TCAGTGTGGAAAATCTCTAGCAGTGGCGCCCGAACAGGGACTTGAAAGCGAAAGGGAAACCAGAGGAGCT
CTCTCGACGCAGGACTCGGCTTGCTGAAGCGCGCACGGCAAGAGGCGAGGGGCGGCGACTGGTGAGTACG
CCAAAAATTTTGACTAGCGGAGGCTAGAAGGAGAGAGATGGGTGCGAGAGCGTCAGTATTAAGCGGGGGA
GAATTAGATCGCGATGGGAAAAAATTCGGTTAAGGCCAGGGGGAAAGAAAAAATATAAATTAAAACATAT
AGTATGGGCAAGCAGGGAGCTAGAACGATTCGCAGTTAATCCTGGCCTGTTAGAAACATCAGAAGGCTGT
AGACAAATACTGGGACAGCTACAACCATCCCTTCAGACAGGATCAGAAGAACTTAGATCATTATATAATA
CAGTAGCAACCCTCTATTGTGTGCATCAAAGGATAGAGATAAAAGACACCAAGGAAGCTTTAGACAAGAT
AGAGGAAGAGCAAAACAAAAGTAAGACCACCGCACAGCAAGCGGCCGCTGATCTTCAGACCTGGAGGAGG
AGATATGAGGGACAATTGGAGAAGTGAATTATATAAATATAAAGTAGTAAAAATTGAACCATTAGGAGTA
GCACCCACCAAGGCAAAGAGAAGAGTGGTGCAGAGAGAAAAAAGAGCAGTGGGAATAGGAGCTTTGTTCC
TTGGGTTCTTGGGAGCAGCAGGAAGCACTATGGGCGCAGCGTCAATGACGCTGACGGTACAGGCCAGACA
ATTATTGTCTGGTATAGTGCAGCAGCAGAACAATTTGCTGAGGGCTATTGAGGCGCAACAGCATCTGTTG
CAACTCACAGTCTGGGGCATCAAGCAGCTCCAGGCAAGAATCCTGGCTGTGGAAAGATACCTAAAGGATC
AACAGCTCCTGGGGATTTGGGGTTGCTCTGGAAAACTCATTTGCACCACTGCTGTGCCTTGGAATGCTAG
TTGGAGTAATAAATCTCTGGAACAGATTTGGAATCACACGACCTGGATGGAGTGGGACAGAGAAATTAAC
AATTACACAAGCTTAATACACTCCTTAATTGAAGAATCGCAAAACCAGCAAGAAAAGAATGAACAAGAAT
TATTGGAATTAGATAAATGGGCAAGTTTGTGGAATTGGTTTAACATAACAAATTGGCTGTGGTATATAAA
ATTATTCATAATGATAGTAGGAGGCTTGGTAGGTTTAAGAATAGTTTTTGCTGTACTTTCTATAGTGAAT
AGAGTTAGGCAGGGATATTCACCATTATCGTTTCAGACCCACCTCCCAACCCCGAGGGGACCCAGAGAGG
GCCTATTTCCCATGATTCCTTCATATTTGCATATACGATACAAGGCTGTTAGAGAGATAATTAGAATTAA
TTTGACTGTAAACACAAAGATATTAGTACAAAATACGTGACGTAGAAAGTAATAATTTCTTGGGTAGTTT
GCAGTTTTAAAATTATGTTTTAAAATGGACTATCATATGCTTACCGTAACTTGAAAGTATTTCGATTTCT
TGGCTTTATATATCTTGTGGAAAGGACGAAACACCGACGGCCACCTCACAAAGTAAGTTTTAGAGCTAGA
AATAGCAAGTTAAAATAAGGCTAGTCCGTTATCAACTTGAAAAAGTGGCACCGAGTCGGTGCTTTTTTAA
GCTTGGCGTAACTAGATCTTGAGACAAATGGCAGTATTCATCCACAATTTTAAAAGAAAAGGGGGGATTG
GGGGGTACAGTGCAGGGGAAAGAATAGTAGACATAATAGCAACAGACATACAAACTAAAGAATTACAAAA
ACAAATTACAAAAATTCAAAATTTTCGGGTTTATTACAGGGACAGCAGAGATCCACTTTGGCGCCGGCTC
GAGGGGG
