>Addgene plasmid #76263 | MAP4K4 gRNA (BRDN0001148610) | depositor partial sequence | sequence record 143723 | Target Sequence
ACGGCCACCTCACAAAGTAA
