>Addgene plasmid #76263 | MAP4K4 gRNA (BRDN0001148610) | addgene partial sequence | sequence record 185501 | hU6-F
TAGAAAGTAATAATTTCTTGGGTAGTTTGCAGTTTTAAAATTATGTTTTAAAATGGACTATCATATGCTT
ACCGTAACTTGAAAGTATTTCGATTTCTTGGCTTTATATATCTTGTGGAAAGGACGAAACACCGACGGCC
ACCTCACAAAGTAAGTTTTAGAGCTAGAAATAGCAAGTTAAAATAAGGCTAGTCCGTTATCAACTTGAAA
AAGTGGCACCGAGTCGGTGCTTTTTTAAGCTTGGCGTAACTAGATCTTGAGACAAATGGCAGTATTCATC
CACAATTTTAAAAGAAAAGGGGGGATTGGGGGGTACAGTGCAGGGGAAAGAATAGTAGACATAATAGCAA
CAGACATACAAACTAAAGAATTACAAAAACAAATTACAAAAATTCAAAATTTTCGGGTTTATTACAGGGA
CAGCAGAGATCCACTTTGGCGCCGGCTCGAGGGGGCCCGGGTGCAAAGATGGATAAAGTTTTAAACAGAG
AGGAATCTTTGCAGCTAATGGACCTTCTAGGTCTTGAAAGGAGTGGGAATTGGCTCCGGTGCCCGTCAGT
GGGCAGAGCG
